>Addgene plasmid #111348 | pET29b-Prp2 | addgene full sequence | sequence record 217174 | Addgene NGS Result
CACGGGGCCTGCCACCATACCCACGCCGAAACAAGCGCTCATGAGCCCGAAGTGGCGAGCCCGATCTTCC
CCATCGGTGATGTCGGCGATATAGGCGCCAGCAACCGCACCTGTGGCGCCGGTGATGCCGGCCACGATGC
GTCCGGCGTAGAGGATCGAGATCGATCTCGATCCCGCGAAATTAATACGACTCACTATAGGGGAATTGTG
AGCGGATAACAATTCCCCTCTAGAAATAATTTTGTTTAACTTTAAGAAGGAGATATACATATGTCAAGTA
TTACATCTGAAACCGGTAAGCGAAGAGTGAAACGAACGTATGAAGTTACAAGACAGAATGACAATGCAGT
AAGAATAGAGCCTTCTTCCTTGGGTGAGGAAGAAGACAAAGAGGCCAAGGATAAGAACTCTGCCTTGCAG
CTAAAACGATCACGCTATGACCCCAATAAAGTTTTTTCTAATACGAACCAAGGTCCAGAAAAGAACAATT
TAAAAGGAGAACAACTTGGATCACAAAAAAAGTCATCAAAGTATGATGAAAAAATAACGTCAAATAATGA
ACTTACTACAAAGAAGGGTCTACTAGGTGACTCCGAGAATGAAACTAAGTACGCCTCTTCTAATTCTAAA
TTTAACGTAGAAGTTACTCATAAAATAAAGAATGCAAAAGAAATTGACAAAATAAACAGACAACGCATGT
GGGAAGAACAACAATTGCGAAATGCTATGGCGGGGCAAAGCGATCACCCTGATGATATAACATTGGAAGG
CTCTGACAAGTACGATTATGTGTTCGACACAGATGCAATGATTGATTATACTAATGAGGAGGACGATTTA
CTACCTGAAGAGAAACTTCAATATGAGGCACGTCTAGCACAAGCTTTAGAAACTGAGGAAAAGCGTATAC
TGACTATACAAGAGGCAAGAAAACTTTTGCCTGTACATCAATACAAGGATGAGCTACTACAAGAGATCAA
AAAAAATCAAGTTTTGATTATAATGGGTGAAACCGGTTCTGGTAAAACCACACAGTTACCCCAATATTTG
GTAGAAGATGGATTCACTGATCAGGGAAAGTTACAGATTGCCATAACACAACCACGTCGTGTGGCGGCCA
CTTCTGTTGCTGCAAGAGTAGCAGATGAAATGAATGTTGTGCTTGGGAAGGAAGTGGGTTATCAGATCCG
TTTTGAAGACAAAACAACCCCAAATAAAACGGTTCTAAAGTATATGACGGATGGTATGTTACTAAGAGAA
TTTCTTACAGATTCCAAATTAAGCAAATATTCTTGTATTATGATTGATGAAGCTCATGAACGTACTCTAG
CCACAGATATCCTGATAGGTTTGCTGAAAGATATTTTGCCGCAGAGGCCCACTTTAAAATTGCTTATATC
ATCAGCAACAATGAACGCAAAAAAATTTTCAGAGTTTTTTGATAATTGTCCCATTTTCAACGTTCCTGGG
AGAAGATATCCTGTAGATATCCACTACACATTACAGCCGGAGGCAAACTATATACATGCCGCTATAACAA
CTATTTTTCAAATTCATACTACGCAAAGTTTACCGGGGGATATATTGGTGTTTTTAACGGGGCAAGAAGA
AATTGAAAGAACAAAAACCAAACTGGAGGAGATCATGTCTAAATTAGGTTCTAGAACAAAACAAATGATT
ATAACTCCTATATACGCAAATTTACCCCAAGAGCAGCAATTGAAAATTTTCCAGCCGACTCCGGAAAATT
GTAGGAAAGTTGTTTTGGCAACTAATATTGCGGAAACTTCATTGACCATTGATGGTATTAGATATGTCAT
TGATCCTGGATTTGTTAAGGAAAATTCGTACGTACCCTCCACTGGAATGACCCAACTTTTAACAGTTCCA
TGCTCAAGAGCTTCAGTTGATCAGCGTGCCGGTAGGGCTGGTCGTGTTGGGCCGGGAAAATGTTTTAGAA
TTTTTACCAAATGGTCATATTTGCACGAGTTGGAACTTATGCCTAAGCCTGAGATCACAAGAACAAATCT
TTCTAATACGGTGTTATTATTATTATCGCTTGGCGTTACTGACCTAATAAAGTTTCCCCTGATGGATAAG
CCCAGTATCCCCACATTACGGAAGTCTTTGGAAAATTTATACATTTTAGGTGCCTTAAATAGCAAAGGGA
CAATCACTCGGTTAGGTAAAATGATGTGCGAGTTTCCTTGTGAACCTGAATTTGCAAAAGTGCTTTATAC
AGCTGCTACGCACGAACAATGTCAAGGTGTACTAGAAGAGTGTTTGACCATAGTTTCGATGCTACATGAA
ACACCTTCATTATTTATTGGTCAAAAAAGAGATGCTGCGGCAAGTGTGTTAAGCGAAGTGGAAAGTGATC
ACATATTGTATTTGGAAATCTTCAACCAATGGAGAAACTCTAAATTTTCCAGAAGTTGGTGTCAAGACCA
CAAAATTCAATTCAAAACGATGTTGAGGGTAAGAAATATTAGAAACCAATTATTCAGGTGCAGTGAAAAG
GTTGGATTAGTTGAAAAGAACGACCAAGCCAGGATGAAGATAGGCAATATAGCGGGCTACATAAATGCTA
GAATAACTCGATGCTTCATCAGCGGGTTTCCGATGAATATTGTACAATTAGGCCCCACCGGCTATCAAAC
CATGGGTAGGTCATCAGGTGGGCTGAACGTTAGTGTTCATCCTACCAGTATACTTTTCGTTAATCATAAG
GAAAAGGCGCAGAGACCAAGCAAATATGTGCTTTATCAACAATTGATGCTAACGTCGAAGGAATTTATCA
GGGACTGTCTAGTTATCCCTAAGGAAGAATGGTTGATAGACATGGTTCCACAAATCTTTAAAGATTTAAT
TGACGATAAAACAAATAGGGGGAGGCGGCTCGAGCACCACCACCACCACCACTGAGATCCGGCTGCTAAC
AAAGCCCGAAAGGAAGCTGAGTTGGCTGCTGCCACCGCTGAGCAATAACTAGCATAACCCCTTGGGGCCT
CTAAACGGGTCTTGAGGGGTTTTTTGCTGAAAGGAGGAACTATATCCGGATTGGCGAATGGG
[124 nt withheld, positions 3073-3196]
C
[91 nt withheld, positions 3198-3288]
A
[49 nt withheld, positions 3290-3338]
CCTTTGACGTTGGAGTCCACGTTCTTT
[37 nt withheld, positions 3366-3402]
ACCCTATCTCGGTCTATTCTTTTGATTTATAAGGGATTTTGCCGATTTCGGCCTATTGGTTAAAAAATGA
GCTGATTTAACAAAAATTTAACGCGAATTTTAACAAAATATTAACGCTTACAATTTAGGTGGCACTTTTC
GGGGAAATGTGCGCGGAACCCCTATTTGTTTATTTTTCTAAATACATTCAAATATGTATCCGCTCATGAA
TTAATTCTTAGAAAAACTCATCGAGCATCAAATGAAACTGCAATTTATTCATATCAGGATTATCAATACC
ATATTTTTGAAAAAGCCGTTTCTGTAATGAAGGAGAAAACTCACCGAGGCAGTTCCATAGGATGGCAAGA
TCCTGGTATCGGTCTGCGATTCCGACTCGTCCAACATCAATACAACCTATTAATTTCCCCTCGTCAAAAA
TAAGGTTATCAAGTGAGAAATCACCATGAGTGACGACTGAATCCGGTGAGAATGGCAAAAGTTTATGCAT
TTCTTTCCAGACTTGTTCAACAGGCCAGCCATTACGCTCGTCATCAAAATCACTCGCATCAACCAAACCG
TTATTCATTCGTGATTGCGCCTGAGCGAGACGAAATACGCGATCGCTGTTAAAAGGACAATTACAAACAG
GAATCGAATGCAACCGGCGCAGGAACACTGCCAGCGCATCAACAATATTTTCACCTGAATCAGGATATTC
TTCTAATACCTGGAATGCTGTTTTCCCGGGGATCGCAGTGGTGAGTAACCATGCATCATCAGGAGTACGG
ATAAAATGCTTGATGGTCGGAAGAGGCATAAATTCCGTCAGCCAGTTTAGTCTGACCATCTCATCTGTAA
CATCATTGGCAACGCTACCTTTGCCATGTTTCAGAAACAACTCTGGCGCATCGGGCTTCCCATACAATCG
ATAGATTGTCGCACCTGATTGCCCGACATTATCGCGAGCCCATTTATACCCATATAAATCAGCATCCATG
TTGGAATTTAATCGCGGCCTAGAGCAAGACGTTTCCCGTTGAATATGGCTCATAACACCCCTTGTATTAC
TGTTTATGTAAGCAGACAGTTTTATTGTTCATGACCAAAATCCCTTAACGTGAGTTTTCGTTCCACTGAG
CGTCAGACCCCGTAGAAAAGATCAAAGGATCTTCTTGAGATCCTTTTTTTCTGCGCGTAATCTGCTGCTT
GCAAACAAAAAAACCACCGCTACCAGCGGTGGTTTGTTTGCCGGATCAAGAGCTACCAACTCTTTTTCCG
AAGGTAACTGGCTTCAGCAGAGCGCAGATACCAAATACTGTCCTTCTAGTGTAGCCGTAGTTAGGCCACC
ACTTCAAGAACTCTGTAGCACCGCCTACATACCTCGCTCTGCTAATCCTGTTACCAGTGGCTGCTGCCAG
TGGCGATAAGTCGTGTCTTACCGGGTTGGACTCAAGACGATAGTTACCGGATAAGGCGCAGCGGTCGGGC
TGAACGGGGGGTTCGTGCACACAGCCCAGCTTGGAGCGAACGACCTACACCGAACTGAGATACCTACAGC
GTGAGCTATGAGAAAGCGCCACGCTTCCCGAAGGGAGAAAGGCGGACAGGTATCCGGTAAGCGGCAGGGT
CGGAACAGGAGAGCGCACGAGGGAGCTTCCAGGGGGAAACGCCTGGTATCTTTATAGTCCTGTCGGGTTT
CGCCACCTCTGACTTGAGCGTCGATTTTTGTGATGCTCGTCAGGGGGGCGGAGCCTATGGAAAAACGCCA
GCAACGCGGCCTTTTTACGGTTCCTGGCCTTTTGCTGGCCTTTTGCTCACATGTTCTTTCCTGCGTTATC
CCCTGATTCTGTGGATAACCGTATTACCGCCTTTGAGTGAGCTGATACCGCTCGCCGCAGCCGAACGACC
GAGCGCAGCGAGTCAGTGAGCGAGGAAGCGGAAGAGCGCCTGATGCGGTATTTTCTCCTTACGCATCTGT
GCGGTATTTCACACCGCAATGGTGCACTCTCAGTACAATCTGCTCTGATGCCGCATAGTTAAGCCAGTAT
ACACTCCGCTATCGCTACGTGACTGGGTCATGGCTGCGCCCCGACACCCGCCAACACCCGCTGACGCGCC
CTGACGGGCTTGTCTGCTCCCGGCATCCGCTTACAGACAAGCTGTGACCGTCTCCGGGAGCTGCATGTGT
CAGAGGTTTTCACCGTCATCACCGAAACGCGCGAGGCAGCTGCGGTAAAGCTCATCAGCGTGGTCGTGAA
GCGATTCACAGATGTCTGCCTGTTCATCCGCGTCCAGCTCGTTGAGTTTCTCCAGAAGCGTTAATGTCTG
GCTTCTGATAAAGCGGGCCATGTTAAGGGCGGTTTTTTCCTGTTTGGTCACTGATGCCTCCGTGTAAGGG
GGATTTCTGTTCATGGGGGTAATGATACCGATGAAACGAGAGAGGATGCTCACGATACGGGTTACTGATG
ATGAACATGCCCGGTTACTGGAACGTTGTGAGGGTAAACAACTGGCGGTATGGATGCGGCGGGACCAGAG
AAAAATCACTCAGGGTCAATGCCAGCGCTTCGTTAATACAGATGTAGGTGTTCCACAGGGTAGCCAGCAG
CATCCTGCGATGCAGATCCGGAACATAATGGTGCAGGGCGCTGACTTCCGCGTTTCCAGACTTTACGAAA
CACGGAAACCGAAGACCATTCATGTTGTTGCTCAGGTCGCAGACGTTTTGCAGCAGCAGTCGCTTCACGT
TCGCTCGCGTATCGGTGATTCATTCTGCTAACCAGTAAGGCAACCCCGCCAGCCTAGCCGGGTCCTCAAC
GACAGGAGCACGATCATGCGCACCCGTGGGGCCGCCATGCCGGCGATAATGGCCTGCTTCTCGCCGAAAC
GTTTGGTGGCGGGACCAGTGACGAAGGCTTGAGCGAGGGCGTGCAAGATTCCGAATACCGCAAGCGACAG
GCCGATCATCGTCGCGCTCCAGCGAAAGCGGTCCTCGCCGAAAATGACCCAGAGCGCTGCCGGCACCTGT
CCTACGAGTTGCATGATAAAGAAGACAGTCATAAGTGCGGCGACGATAGTCATGCCCCGCGCCCACCGGA
AGGAGCTGACTGGGTTGAAGGCTCTCAAGGGCATCGGTCGAGATCCCGGTGCCTAATGAGTGAGCTAACT
TACATTAATTGCGTTGCGCTCACTGCCCGCTTTCCAGTCGGGAAACCTGTCGTGCCAGCTGCATTAATGA
ATCGGCCAACGCGCGGGGAGAGGCGGTTTGCGTATTGGGCGCCAGGGTGGTTTTTCTTTTCACCAGTGAG
ACGGGCAACAGCTGATTGCCCTTCACCGCCTGGCCCTGAGAGAGTTGCAGCAAGCGGTCCACGCTGGTTT
GCCCCAGCAGGCGAAAATCCTGTTTGATGGTGGTTAACGGCGGGATATAACATGAGCTGTCTTCGGTATC
GTCGTATCCCACTACCGAGATGTCCGCACCAACGCGCAGCCCGGACTCGGTAATGGCGCGCATTGCGCCC
AGCGCCATCTGATCGTTGGCAACCAGCATCGCAGTGGGAACGATGCCCTCATTCAGCATTTGCATGGTTT
GTTGAAAACCGGACATGGCACTCCAGTCGCCTTCCCGTTCCGCTATCGGCTGAATTTGATTGCGAGTGAG
ATATTTATGCCAGCCAGCCAGACGCAGACGCGCCGAGACAGAACTTAATGGGCCCGCTAACAGCGCGATT
TGCTGGTGACCCAATGCGACCAGATGCTCCACGCCCAGTCGCGTACCGTCTTCATGGGAGAAAATAATAC
TGTTGATGGGTGTCTGGTCAGAGACATCAAGAAATAACGCCGGAACATTAGTGCAGGCAGCTTCCACAGC
AATGGCATCCTGGTCATCCAGCGGATAGTTAATGATCAGCCCACTGACGCGTTGCGCGAGAAGATTGTGC
ACCGCCGCTTTACAGGCTTCGACGCCGCTTCGTTCTACCATCGACACCACCACGCTGGCACCCAGTTGAT
CGGCGCGAGATTTAATCGCCGCGACAATTTGCGACGGCGCGTGCAGGGCCAGACTGGAGGTGGCAACGCC
AATCAGCAACGACTGTTTGCCCGCCAGTTGTTGTGCCACGCGGTTGGGAATGTAATTCAGCTCCGCCATC
GCCGCTTCCACTTTTTCCCGCGTTTTCGCAGAAACGTGGCTGGCCTGGTTCACCACGCGGGAAACGGTCT
GATAAGAGACACCGGCATACTCTGCGACATCGTATAACGTTACTGGTTTCACATTCACCACCCTGAATTG
ACTCTCTTCCGGGCGCTATCATGCCATACCGCGAAAGGTTTTGCGCCATTCGATGGTGTCCGGGATCTCG
ACGCTCTCCCTTATGCGACTCCTGCATTAGGAAGCAGCCCAGTAGTAGGTTGAGGCCGTTGAGCACCGCC
GCCGCAAGGAATGGTGCATGCAAGGAGATGGCGCCCAACAGTCCCCCGGC
Features (pLannotate 1.2.2; 19 found; start..end, strand, type, name):
    183..201     +  promoter       T7 promoter: promoter for bacteriophage T7 RNA polymerase
    202..226     +  protein_bind   lac operator: The lac repressor binds to the lac operator to inhibit transcription in E. coli. This inhibition can be relieved by adding lactose or isopropyl-β-D-thiogalactopyranoside (IPTG). lac repressor encoded by lacI
    241..263     +  RBS            RBS: efficient ribosome binding site from bacteriophage T7 gene 10 (Olins and Rangwala, 1989)
    271..2898    +  CDS            PRP2: PRP2_YEAST - Also known as RNA2. Experimental evidence at protein level: Swiss-Prot protein existence level 1. Involved in pre-mRNA splicing. Is required together with ATP and at least one other factor, for the first cleavage-ligation reaction. Functions as a molecular motor in the activation of the precatalytic spliceosome for the first transesterification reaction of pre-mRNA splicing by hydrolyzing ATP to cause the activation of the spliceosome without the occurrence of splicing. Capable of hydrolyzing nucleoside triphosphates in the presence of single-stranded RNAs such as poly(U). From Sa
   2905..2922    +  CDS            9xHis (fragment): 9xHis affinity tag
   2932..2981    +  CDS            SET1 (fragment): solubility-enhancement tag derived from T7 phage gene 10B
   2989..3036    +  terminator     T7 terminator: transcription terminator for bacteriophage T7 RNA polymerase
   3073..3501    +  rep_origin     f1 ori (sequence partly withheld): f1 bacteriophage origin of replication; arrow indicates direction of (+) strand synthesis
   3554..3611    +  promoter       AmpR promoter (fragment): bla
   3620..4435    -  CDS            KanR: aminoglycoside phosphotransferase; aph(3')-Ia; confers resistance to kanamycin in bacteria or G418 (Geneticin®) in eukaryotes
   4557..5145    +  rep_origin     ori: high-copy-number ColE1/pMB1/pBR322/pUC origin of replication
   5331..5470    -  misc_feature   bom: basis of mobility region from pBR322
   5572..5763    -  CDS            rop: Rop protein, which maintains plasmids at low copy number; rop
   5780..6160    +  CDS            YPB1_ECOLX: Protein predicted: Swiss-Prot protein existence level 4. From Escherichia coli.
   6232..6523    -  CDS            TcR (fragment): tetracycline efflux protein; tet; confers resistance to tetracycline
   6538..6559    -  protein_bind   CAP binding site: CAP binding activates transcription in the presence of cAMP. E. coli catabolite activator protein
   6572..7654    -  CDS            lacI: lac repressor; lacI; The lac repressor binds to the lac operator to inhibit transcription in E. coli. This inhibition can be relieved by adding lactose or isopropyl-β-D-thiogalactopyranoside (IPTG).
   7655..7732    -  promoter       lacI promoter: lacI
   7740..157     -  CDS            TcR (fragment) (across the origin): tetracycline efflux protein; tet; confers resistance to tetracycline
