[The description below was written by a language model from this plasmid's Addgene catalogue record and pLannotate feature annotations shown in this document.]
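Description:
pET29b-Prp2 is a bacterial expression plasmid built on the Novagen pET29b backbone for producing the Saccharomyces cerevisiae splicing factor Prp2 (also known as RNA2) in E. coli for protein purification. The sequenced plasmid is about 7.9 kb. It carries a kanamycin resistance gene (aminoglycoside phosphotransferase) for selection and replicates from a ColE1/pBR322-type origin. The neighbouring bom and rop elements from pBR322 are also present; rop normally moderates copy number, although the catalogue entry lists the plasmid as high copy. An f1 origin is present as well, which allows single-stranded DNA production with helper phage. Short fragments annotated as tetracycline resistance, a predicted E. coli open reading frame and a partial bla promoter are most likely backbone remnants from pBR322 rather than functional parts.

The PRP2 coding sequence (about 2.6 kb) sits downstream of a T7 promoter with an adjacent lac operator and the strong ribosome binding site from T7 gene 10, and transcription ends at the T7 terminator. The plasmid-borne lacI gene supplies lac repressor, so expression stays low until IPTG is added in a host that provides T7 RNA polymerase. Directly after the PRP2 reading frame is a short histidine tag, recorded as a C-terminal 6xHis fusion (the annotation software labels it as a fragment of a longer His tag), which permits purification by immobilised metal affinity chromatography. A small fragment annotated as a T7 gene 10B-derived solubility tag lies between the His tag and the terminator, and the record does not indicate that it is translated. Prp2 is an RNA-dependent NTPase that uses ATP hydrolysis to activate the precatalytic spliceosome for the first step of pre-mRNA splicing, so the purified protein would suit biochemical studies of splicing, though the record states only purification as the purpose.
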