Addgene plasmid #111348: pET29b-Prp2
Purpose: protein purification
Depositing lab: Christine Guthrie. Depositing organization: University of California, San Francisco (UCSF).
Backbone
  Vector backbone: pET29b
  Backbone manufacturer: Novagen
  Backbone size w/o insert (bp): 5370
  Vector type: Bacterial Expression
Growth in bacteria
  Bacterial resistance: Kanamycin, 50 μg/mL
  Growth temperature: 37°C
  Growth strain: DH5alpha
  Copy number: High Copy
Gene/Insert
  Gene/Insert name: PRP2 (alt name: RNA2)
  Species: S. cerevisiae (budding yeast)
  Insert size (bp): 2631
  Tag / fusion protein: 6x His (C terminal on insert)
Terms and licenses: Academic/Nonprofit Terms; Industry Terms: Not Available to Industry
How to cite: pET29b-Prp2 was a gift from Christine Guthrie (Addgene plasmid # 111348 ; http://n2t.net/addgene:111348 ; RRID:Addgene_111348)
